Addgene plasmid #245072: SIN-cPPT-G1B3-nlsCre-WPRE-miR124T
Purpose: CRE recombinase with miRNA-124 target sequence to repress transgene expression in neurons
Depositing lab: Nicole Déglon. Depositing organization: Centre Hospitalier Universitaire Vaudois (CHUV).
Backbone
  Vector backbone: SIN-LV
  Backbone size w/o insert (bp): 7739
  Vector type: Mammalian Expression, Lentiviral
Growth in bacteria
  Bacterial resistance: Ampicillin, 100 μg/mL
  Growth temperature: 37°C
  Growth strain: NEB Stable
  Copy number: High Copy
Gene/Insert
  Gene/Insert name: nls-CRE
  Species: Synthetic
  Insert size (bp): 3160
  Promoter: Human G1B3 promoter
  Cloning method: Unknown
Terms and licenses: Academic/Nonprofit Terms; Industry Terms: Not Available to Industry
How to cite: SIN-cPPT-G1B3-nlsCre-WPRE-miR124T was a gift from Nicole Déglon (Addgene plasmid # 245072 ; http://n2t.net/addgene:245072 ; RRID:Addgene_245072)
