[The description below was written by a language model from this plasmid's Addgene catalogue record and pLannotate feature annotations shown in this document.]
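Description:
SIN-cPPT-G1B3-nlsCre-WPRE-miR124T is a self-inactivating HIV-1-derived lentiviral transfer plasmid for mammalian expression, about 10.9 kb in total. It is propagated in E. coli through a high-copy ColE1/pUC-type origin with ampicillin selection (AmpR under its own bla promoter). The viral portion contains a truncated 5' LTR, the Ψ packaging signal with an adjoining gag fragment, the Rev response element for Rev-dependent export of the genomic RNA, the cPPT/CTS element that aids nuclear import of the reverse-transcribed genome, and a ΔU3 3' LTR. The ΔU3 deletion silences LTR promoter activity after integration, leaving transgene expression to the internal promoter. Outside the LTRs, the backbone carries remnants of older vectors: an SV40 promoter followed by gpt fragments, the SV40 small t intron and an SV40 poly(A) signal, together with fragments of TcR, rop and bom.

The payload is a nuclear-localised Cre recombinase, catalogued as synthetic and flanked by attB1 and attB2 sites, which suggests it was introduced by Gateway recombination, although the record lists the cloning method as unknown. Expression is driven by the human G1B3 promoter. This promoter is not annotated in the feature table but presumably occupies the unannotated stretch between the cPPT and attB1. A WPRE downstream of Cre enhances transcript stability and expression. The miR-124 target sequences named in the title are likewise not annotated and probably lie in the gap between the WPRE and the 3' LTR. Because miR-124 is abundant in neurons, these sites cause the Cre transcript to be repressed there. The stated purpose is to deliver Cre for loxP-mediated recombination while detargeting expression from neurons.
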