Features (pLannotate 1.2.2; 35 found; start..end, strand, type, name):
    377..634     +  LTR            5' LTR (truncated): truncated 5' long terminal repeat (LTR) from HIV-1
    681..806     +  misc_feature   HIV-1 Ψ: packaging signal of human immunodeficiency virus type 1
    790..1153    +  CDS            HIV-1 gag (fragment): gag protein from human immunodeficiency virus 1; gag
   1299..1532    +  misc_feature   RRE: The Rev response element (RRE) of HIV-1 allows for Rev-dependent mRNA export from the nucleus to the cytoplasm.
   1909..2009    +  CDS            Rev (fragment): human immunodeficiency virus 1 (HIV-1) Rev protein; rev; enhances nuclear export of unspliced and incompletely spliced viral mRNAs
   2028..2145    +  misc_feature   cPPT/CTS: central polypurine tract and central termination sequence of HIV-1
   2175..2193    +  enhancer       CMV enhancer (fragment): human cytomegalovirus immediate early enhancer
   2205..2222    +  misc_feature   MCS (fragment): pUC18/19 multiple cloning site
   3313..3340    +  misc_feature   MCS (fragment): pBluescript multiple cloning site
   3344..3368    +  protein_bind   attB1: mutant version of attB; recombination site for the Gateway® BP reaction BP Clonase™
   3476..4506    +  CDS            Cre (fragment): site-specific recombinase Cre is a site-specific recombinase from bacteriophage P1. Recombination occurs at loxP sequences.
   4592..4616    -  protein_bind   attB2: mutant version of attB; recombination site for the Gateway® BP reaction BP Clonase™
   4620..4659    +  misc_feature   MCS (fragment): pBluescript multiple cloning site
   4669..5257    +  misc_feature   WPRE: woodchuck hepatitis virus posttranscriptional regulatory element
   5263..5280    +  misc_feature   MCS (fragment): pUC18/19 multiple cloning site
   5388..5459    +  CDS            nef (fragment): NEF_HV1Z2 - Experimental evidence at protein level: Swiss-Prot protein existence level 1. Extracellular Nef protein targets CD4(+) T-lymphocytes for apoptosis by interacting with CXCR4 surface receptors. From Human immunodeficiency virus type 1 group M subtype D (isolate Z2/CDC-Z34) (HIV-1).
   5461..5694    +  LTR            3' LTR (ΔU3): self-inactivating 3' long terminal repeat (LTR) from HIV-1
   5719..5737    -  promoter       SP6 promoter: promoter for bacteriophage SP6 RNA polymerase
   5965..6244    +  CDS            TcR (fragment): tetracycline efflux protein; tet; confers resistance to tetracycline
   6245..6293    -  misc_feature   bom (fragment): basis of mobility region from pBR322
   6395..6430    -  CDS            rop (fragment): Rop protein, which maintains plasmids at low copy number; rop
   6525..6629    +  promoter       AmpR promoter: bla
   6630..7490    +  CDS            AmpR: β-lactamase; bla; confers resistance to ampicillin, carbenicillin, and related antibiotics
   7661..8249    +  rep_origin     ori: high-copy-number ColE1/pMB1/pBR322/pUC origin of replication
   8432..8488    +  CDS            lacI (fragment): lac repressor; lacI; The lac repressor binds to the lac operator to inhibit transcription in E. coli. This inhibition can be relieved by adding lactose or isopropyl-β-D-thiogalactopyranoside (IPTG).
   8495..8824    +  promoter       SV40 promoter: SV40 enhancer and early promoter
   9024..9143    +  CDS            gpt (fragment): XGPT_ECOLI - Also known as gpp, gxu. Experimental evidence at protein level: Swiss-Prot protein existence level 1. Purine salvage pathway enzyme that catalyzes the transfer of the ribosyl-5-phosphate group from 5-phospho-alpha-D-ribose 1- diphosphate (PRPP) to the N9 position of the 6-oxopurines guanine and xanthine to form the corresponding ribonucleotides GMP (guanosine 5'- monophosphate) and XMP (xanthosine 5'-monophosphate), with the release of PPi. To a lesser extent, also acts on hypoxanthine (PubMed:9100006, PubMed:3886014). Does not ribophosphorylate adenine (PubMed:3886014). From Esch
   9143..9478    +  CDS            gpt (fragment): XGPT_ECOLI - Also known as gpp, gxu. Experimental evidence at protein level: Swiss-Prot protein existence level 1. Purine salvage pathway enzyme that catalyzes the transfer of the ribosyl-5-phosphate group from 5-phospho-alpha-D-ribose 1- diphosphate (PRPP) to the N9 position of the 6-oxopurines guanine and xanthine to form the corresponding ribonucleotides GMP (guanosine 5'- monophosphate) and XMP (xanthosine 5'-monophosphate), with the release of PPi. To a lesser extent, also acts on hypoxanthine (PubMed:9100006, PubMed:3886014). Does not ribophosphorylate adenine (PubMed:3886014). From Esch
   9573..9878    +  CDS            frsA (fragment): FRSA_ECOLI - Also known as yafA. Experimental evidence at protein level: Swiss-Prot protein existence level 1. Catalyzes the hydrolysis of esters (PubMed:15808744). Displays esterase activity toward pNP-butyrate (PubMed:15808744). May stimulate mixed-acid fermentation by acting as a fermentation/respiration switch that down-regulates respiration and up- regulates fermentation rates (PubMed:15169777). From Escherichia coli (strain K12).
   9882..9956    +  CDS            small t antigen (fragment): SV40 (simian virus 40) small t antigen
   9958..10023   +  intron         small t intron: SV40 (simian virus 40) small t antigen intron
  10153..10173   +  CDS            SV40 NLS: nuclear localization signal of SV40 (simian virus 40) large T antigen
  10492..10575   +  CDS            large T antigen (fragment): large T antigen from SV40 (simian virus 40)
  10598..10732   +  polyA_signal   SV40 poly(A) signal: SV40 polyadenylation signal
  10899..329     +  CDS            nef (fragment) (across the origin): NEF_HV1BR - Experimental evidence at protein level: Swiss-Prot protein existence level 1. Extracellular Nef protein targets CD4(+) T-lymphocytes for apoptosis by interacting with CXCR4 surface receptors (PubMed:14990729). From Human immunodeficiency virus type 1 group M subtype B (isolate BRU/LAI) (HIV-1).
>Addgene plasmid #245072 | SIN-cPPT-G1B3-nlsCre-WPRE-miR124T | addgene full sequence | sequence record 488269 | Addgene NGS Result
TGGAAGGGCTAATTCACTCCCAAAGAAGACAAGATATCCTTGATCTGTGGATCTACCACACACAAGGCTA
CTTCCCTGATTAGCAGAACTACACACCAGGGCCAGGGGTCAGATATCCACTGACCTTTGGATGGTGCTAC
AAGCTAGTACCAGTTGAGCCAGATAAGGTAGAAGAGGCCAATAAAGGAGAGAACACCAGCTTGTTACACC
CTGTGAGCCTGCATGGGATGGATGACCCGGAGAGAGAAGTGTTAGAGTGGAGGTTTGACAGCCGCCTAGC
ATTTCATCACGTGGCCCGAGAGCTGCATCCGGAGTACTTCAAGAACTGCTGATATCGAGCTTGCTACAAG
GGACTTTCCGCTGGGGACTTTCCAGGGAGGCGTGGCCTGGGCGGGACTGGGGAGTGGCGAGCCCTCAGAT
CCTGCATATAAGCAGCTGCTTTTTGCCTGTACTGGGTCTCTCTGGTTAGACCAGATCTGAGCCTGGGAGC
TCTCTGGCTAACTAGGGAACCCACTGCTTAAGCCTCAATAAAGCTTGCCTTGAGTGCTTCAAGTAGTGTG
TGCCCGTCTGTTGTGTGACTCTGGTAACTAGAGATCCCTCAGACCCTTTTAGTCAGTGTGGAAAATCTCT
AGCAGTGGCGCCCGAACAGGGACTTGAAAGCGAAAGGGAAACCAGAGGAGCTCTCTCGACGCAGGACTCG
GCTTGCTGAAGCGCGCACGGCAAGAGGCGAGGGGCGGCGACTGGTGAGTACGCCAAAAATTTTGACTAGC
GGAGGCTAGAAGGAGAGAGATGGGTGCGAGAGCGTCAGTATTAAGCGGGGGAGAATTAGATCGCGATGGG
AAAAAATTCGGTTAAGGCCAGGGGGAAAGAAAAAATATAAATTAAAACATATAGTATGGGCAAGCAGGGA
GCTAGAACGATTCGCAGTTAATCCTGGCCTGTTAGAAACATCAGAAGGCTGTAGACAAATACTGGGACAG
CTACAACCATCCCTTCAGACAGGATCAGAAGAACTTAGATCATTATATAATACAGTAGCAACCCTCTATT
GTGTGCATCAAAGGATAGAGATAAAAGACACCAAGGAAGCTTTAGACAAGATAGAGGAAGAGCAAAACAA
AAGTAAGACCACCGCACAGCAAGCGGCCGCTGATCTTCAGACCTGGAGGAGGAGATATGAGGGACAATTG
GAGAAGTGAATTATATAAATATAAAGTAGTAAAAATTGAACCATTAGGAGTAGCACCCACCAAGGCAAAG
AGAAGAGTGGTGCAGAGAGAAAAAAGAGCAGTGGGAATAGGAGCTTTGTTCCTTGGGTTCTTGGGAGCAG
CAGGAAGCACTATGGGCGCAGCGTCAATGACGCTGACGGTACAGGCCAGACAATTATTGTCTGGTATAGT
GCAGCAGCAGAACAATTTGCTGAGGGCTATTGAGGCGCAACAGCATCTGTTGCAACTCACAGTCTGGGGC
ATCAAGCAGCTCCAGGCAAGAATCCTGGCTGTGGAAAGATACCTAAAGGATCAACAGCTCCTGGGGATTT
GGGGTTGCTCTGGAAAACTCATTTGCACCACTGCTGTGCCTTGGAATGCTAGTTGGAGTAATAAATCTCT
GGAACAGATTTGGAATCACACGACCTGGATGGAGTGGGACAGAGAAATTAACAATTACACAAGCTTAATA
CACTCCTTAATTGAAGAATCGCAAAACCAGCAAGAAAAGAATGAACAAGAATTATTGGAATTAGATAAAT
GGGCAAGTTTGTGGAATTGGTTTAACATAACAAATTGGCTGTGGTATATAAAATTATTCATAATGATAGT
AGGAGGCTTGGTAGGTTTAAGAATAGTTTTTGCTGTACTTTCTATAGTGAATAGAGTTAGGCAGGGATAT
TCACCATTATCGTTTCAGACCCACCTCCCAACCCCGAGGGGACCCGACAGGCCCGAAGGAATAGAAGAAG
AAGGTGGAGAGAGAGACAGAGACAGATCCATTCGATTAGTGAACGGATCTCGACGGTATCGGTTAACTTT
TAAAAGAAAAGGGGGGATTGGGGGGTACAGTGCAGGGGAAAGAATAGTAGACATAATAGCAACAGACATA
CAAACTAAAGAATTACAAAAACAAATTACAAAAATTCAAAATTTTATCCGATGTACGGGCCAGATATACG
CGTTGACATTGATTATTGACTAGGATCCGGTACCGAATTCGAGCTCGGTACCAGATCTAACATATCCTGG
TGTGGAGTAGGGGACGCTGCTCTGACAGAGGCTCGGGGGCCTGAGCTGGCTCTGTGAGCTGGGGAGGAGG
CAGACAGCCAGGCCTTGTCTGCAAGCAGACCTGGCAGCATTGGGCTGGCCGCCCCCCAGGGCCTCCTCTT
CATGCCCAGTGAATGACTCACCTTGGCACAGACACAATGTTCGGGGTGGGCACAGTGCCTGCTTCCCGCC
GCACCCCAGCCCCCCTCAAATGCCTTCCGAGAAGCCCATTGAGCAGGGGGCTTGCATTGCACCCCAGCCT
GACAGCCTGGCATCTTGGGATAAAAGCAGCACAGCCCCCTAGGGGCTGCCCTTGCTGTGTGGCGCCACCG
GCGGTGGAGAACAAGGCTCTATTCAGCCTGTGCCCAGGAAAGGGGATCAGGGGATGCCCAGGCATGGACA
GTGGGTGGCAGGGGGGGAGAGGAGGGCTGTCTGCTTCCCAGAAGTCCAAGGACACAAATGGGTGAGGGGA
GAGCTCTCCCCATAGCTGGGCTGCGGCCCAACCCCACCCCCTCAGGCTATGCCAGGGGGTGTTGCCAGGG
GCACCCGATCTTCCTCTTCATGCCCAGTGAATGACTCACCTTGGCACAGACACAATGTTCGGGGTGGGCA
CAGTGCCTGCTTCCCGCCGCACCCCAGCCCCCCTCAAATGCCTTCCGAGAAGCCCATTGAGCAGGCCCGA
TCTTCCTCTTCATGCCCAGTGAATGACTCACCTTGGCACAGACACAATGTTCGGGGTGGGCACAGTGCCT
GCTTCCCGCCGCACCCCAGCCCCCCTCAAATGCCTTCCGAGAAGCCCATTGAGCAGGCCCGATCTTCCTC
TTCATGCCCAGTGAATGACTCACCTTGGCACAGACACAATGTTCGGGGTGGGCACAGTGCCTGCTTCCCG
CCGCACCCCAGCCCCCCTCAAATGCCTTCCGAGAAGCCCATTGAGCAGGCCCGGGCATCGCCAGTCTAGC
CCACTCCTTCATAAAGCCCTCGCATCCCAGGAGCGAGCAGAGCCAGAGCAGGTTGGAGAGGAGACGCATC
ACCTCCGCTGCTCGCGGGGATCCTAGTGGATCCCCCGGGCTGCAGGAATTATCACAAGTTTGTACAAAAA
AGCAGGCTCCACCATGGGAACCAATTCAGTCGACTGGATCCGGTACCGAATTCCAGCACACTGGCGGCCG
TTACTAGTGGATCTCCCGGGACCATGCCCAAGAAGAAGAGGAAGGTGTCCAATTTACTGACCGTACACCA
AAATTTGCCTGCATTACCGGTCGATGCAACGAGTGATGAGGTTCGCAAGAACCTGATGGACATGTTCAGG
GATCGCCAGGCGTTTTCTGAGCATACCTGGAAAATGCTTCAGTCCGTTTGCCGGTCGTGGGCGGCATGGT
GCAAGTTGAATAACCGGAAATGGTTTCCCGCAGAACCTGAAGATGTTCGCGATTATCTTCTATATCTTCA
GGCGCGCGGTCTGGCAGTAAAAACTATCCAGCAACATTTGGGCCAGCTAAACATGCTTCATCGTCGGTCC
GGGCTGCCACGACCAAGTGACAGCAATGCTGTTTCACTGGTTATGCGGCGGATCCGAAAAGAAAACGTTG
ATGCCGGTGAACGTGCAAAACAGGCTCTAGCGTTCGAACGCACTGATTTCGACCAGGTTCGTTCACTCAT
GGAAAATAGCGATCGCTGCCAGGATATACGTAATCTGGCATTTCTGGGGATTGCTTATAACACCCTGTTA
CGTATAGCCGAAATTGCCAGGATCAGGGTTAAAGATATCTCACGTACTGACGGTGGGAGAATGTTAATCC
ATATTGGCAGAACGAAAACGCTGGTTAGCACCGCAGGTGTAGAGAAGGCACTTAGCCTGGGGGTAACTAA
ACTGGTCGAGCGATGGATTTCCGTCTCTGGTGTAGCTGATGATCCGAATAACTACCTGTTTTGCCGGGTC
AGAAAAAATGGTGTTGCCGCGCCATCTGCCACCAGCCAGCTATCAACTCGCGCCCTGGAAGGGATTTTTG
AAGCAACTCATCGATTGATTTACGGCGCTAAGGATGACTCTGGTCAGAGATACCTGGCCTGGTCTGGACA
CAGTGCCCGTGTCGGAGCCGCGCGAGATATGGCCCGCGCTGGAGTTTCAATACCGGAGATCATGCAAGCT
GGTGGCTGGACCAATGTAAATATTGTCATGAACTATATCCGTAACCTGGATAGTGAAACAGGGGCAATGG
TGCGCCTGCTGGAAGATGGCGATTAGCCATTAACGCGTAAATGATTGCTATAATTATTTGATATTTATGG
TGACATACGAGGGAATTCGCGGCCGCACTCGAGATATCTAGACCCAGCTTTCTTGTACAAAGTGGTGATA
ATTCGATATCAAGCTTATCGATACCGTCGACCTCGAGGGAATTCCGATAATCAACCTCTGGATTACAAAA
TTTGTGAAAGATTGACTGGTATTCTTAACTATGTTGCTCCTTTTACGCTATGTGGATACGCTGCTTTAAT
GCCTTTGTATCATGCTATTGCTTCCCGTATGGCTTTCATTTTCTCCTCCTTGTATAAATCCTGGTTGCTG
TCTCTTTATGAGGAGTTGTGGCCCGTTGTCAGGCAACGTGGCGTGGTGTGCACTGTGTTTGCTGACGCAA
CCCCCACTGGTTGGGGCATTGCCACCACCTGTCAGCTCCTTTCCGGGACTTTCGCTTTCCCCCTCCCTAT
TGCCACGGCGGAACTCATCGCCGCCTGCCTTGCCCGCTGCTGGACAGGGGCTCGGCTGTTGGGCACTGAC
AATTCCGTGGTGTTGTCGGGGAAGCTGACGTCCTTTCCATGGCTGCTCGCCTGTGTTGCCACCTGGATTC
TGCGCGGGACGTCCTTCTGCTACGTCCCTTCGGCCCTCAATCCAGCGGACCTTCCTTCCCGCGGCCTGCT
GCCGGCTCTGCGGCCTCTTCCGCGTCTTCGCCTTCGCCCTCAGACGAGTCGGATCTCCCTTTGGGCCGCC
TCCCCGCATCGGGAATTCGAGCTCGGTACCTAATGGCATTCACCGCGTGCCTTAATTCGAATGGCATTCA
CCGCGTGCCTTAAACGCGTTGGCATTCACCGCGTGCCTTAAATGCATTGGCATTCACCGCGTGCCTTAAG
GTACCTTTAAGACCAATGACTTACAAGGCAGCTGTAGATCTTAGCCACTTTTTAAAAGAAAAGGGGGGAC
TGGAAGGGCTAATTCACTCCCAACGAAGACAAGATCTGCTTTTTGCTTGTACTGGGTCTCTCTGGTTAGA
CCAGATCTGAGCCTGGGAGCTCTCTGGCTAACTAGGGAACCCACTGCTTAAGCCTCAATAAAGCTTGCCT
TGAGTGCTTCAAGTAGTGTGTGCCCGTCTGTTGTGTGACTCTGGTAACTAGAGATCCCTCAGACCCTTTT
AGTCAGTGTGGAAAATCTCTAGCAGCATCTAGAATTAATTCCGTGTATTCTATAGTGTCACCTAAATCGT
ATGTGTATGATACATAAGGTTATGTATTAATTGTAGCCGCGTTCTAACGACAATATGTACAAGCCTAATT
GTGTAGCATCTGGCTTACTGAAGCAGACCCTATCATCTCTCTCGTAAACTGCCGTCAGAGTCGGTTTGGT
TGGACGAACCTTCTGAGTTTCTGGTAACGCCGTCCCGCACCCGGAAATGGTCAGCGAACCAATCAGCAGG
GTCATCGCTAGCCAGATCCTCTACGCCGGACGCATCGTGGCCGGCATCACCGGCGCCACAGGTGCGGTTG
CTGGCGCCTATATCGCCGACATCACCGATGGGGAAGATCGGGCTCGCCACTTCGGGCTCATGAGCGCTTG
TTTCGGCGTGGGTATGGTGGCAGGCCCCGTGGCCGGGGGACTGTTGGGCGCCATCTCCTTGCATGCACCA
TTCCTTGCGGCGGCGGTGCTCAACGGCCTCAACCTACTACTGGGCTGCTTCCTAATGCAGGAGTCGCATA
AGGGAGAGCGTCGAATGGTGCACTCTCAGTACAATCTGCTCTGATGCCGCATAGTTAAGCCAGCCCCGAC
ACCCGCCAACACCCGCTGACGCGCCCTGACGGGCTTGTCTGCTCCCGGCATCCGCTTACAGACAAGCTGT
GACCGTCTCCGGGAGCTGCATGTGTCAGAGGTTTTCACCGTCATCACCGAAACGCGCGAGACGAAAGGGC
CTCGTGATACGCCTATTTTTATAGGTTAATGTCATGATAATAATGGTTTCTTAGACGTCAGGTGGCACTT
TTCGGGGAAATGTGCGCGGAACCCCTATTTGTTTATTTTTCTAAATACATTCAAATATGTATCCGCTCAT
GAGACAATAACCCTGATAAATGCTTCAATAATATTGAAAAAGGAAGAGTATGAGTATTCAACATTTCCGT
GTCGCCCTTATTCCCTTTTTTGCGGCATTTTGCCTTCCTGTTTTTGCTCACCCAGAAACGCTGGTGAAAG
TAAAAGATGCTGAAGATCAGTTGGGTGCACGAGTGGGTTACATCGAACTGGATCTCAACAGCGGTAAGAT
CCTTGAGAGTTTTCGCCCCGAAGAACGTTTTCCAATGATGAGCACTTTTAAAGTTCTGCTATGTGGCGCG
GTATTATCCCGTATTGACGCCGGGCAAGAGCAACTCGGTCGCCGCATACACTATTCTCAGAATGACTTGG
TTGAGTACTCACCAGTCACAGAAAAGCATCTTACGGATGGCATGACAGTAAGAGAATTATGCAGTGCTGC
CATAACCATGAGTGATAACACTGCGGCCAACTTACTTCTGACAACGATCGGAGGACCGAAGGAGCTAACC
GCTTTTTTGCACAACATGGGGGATCATGTAACTCGCCTTGATCGTTGGGAACCGGAGCTGAATGAAGCCA
TACCAAACGACGAGCGTGACACCACGATGCCTGTAGCAATGGCAACAACGTTGCGCAAACTATTAACTGG
CGAACTACTTACTCTAGCTTCCCGGCAACAATTAATAGACTGGATGGAGGCGGATAAAGTTGCAGGACCA
CTTCTGCGCTCGGCCCTTCCGGCTGGCTGGTTTATTGCTGATAAATCTGGAGCCGGTGAGCGTGGGTCTC
GCGGTATCATTGCAGCACTGGGGCCAGATGGTAAGCCCTCCCGTATCGTAGTTATCTACACGACGGGGAG
TCAGGCAACTATGGATGAACGAAATAGACAGATCGCTGAGATAGGTGCCTCACTGATTAAGCATTGGTAA
CTGTCAGACCAAGTTTACTCATATATACTTTAGATTGATTTAAAACTTCATTTTTAATTTAAAAGGATCT
AGGTGAAGATCCTTTTTGATAATCTCATGACCAAAATCCCTTAACGTGAGTTTTCGTTCCACTGAGCGTC
AGACCCCGTAGAAAAGATCAAAGGATCTTCTTGAGATCCTTTTTTTCTGCGCGTAATCTGCTGCTTGCAA
ACAAAAAAACCACCGCTACCAGCGGTGGTTTGTTTGCCGGATCAAGAGCTACCAACTCTTTTTCCGAAGG
TAACTGGCTTCAGCAGAGCGCAGATACCAAATACTGTTCTTCTAGTGTAGCCGTAGTTAGGCCACCACTT
CAAGAACTCTGTAGCACCGCCTACATACCTCGCTCTGCTAATCCTGTTACCAGTGGCTGCTGCCAGTGGC
GATAAGTCGTGTCTTACCGGGTTGGACTCAAGACGATAGTTACCGGATAAGGCGCAGCGGTCGGGCTGAA
CGGGGGGTTCGTGCACACAGCCCAGCTTGGAGCGAACGACCTACACCGAACTGAGATACCTACAGCGTGA
GCTATGAGAAAGCGCCACGCTTCCCGAAGGGAGAAAGGCGGACAGGTATCCGGTAAGCGGCAGGGTCGGA
ACAGGAGAGCGCACGAGGGAGCTTCCAGGGGGAAACGCCTGGTATCTTTATAGTCCTGTCGGGTTTCGCC
ACCTCTGACTTGAGCGTCGATTTTTGTGATGCTCGTCAGGGGGGCGGAGCCTATGGAAAAACGCCAGCAA
CGCGGCCTTTTTACGGTTCCTGGCCTTTTGCTGGCCTTTTGCTCACATGTTCTTTCCTGCGTTATCCCCT
GATTCTGTGGATAACCGTATTACCGCCTTTGAGTGAGCTGATACCGCTCGCCGCAGCCGAACGACCGAGC
GCAGCGAGTCAGTGAGCGAGGAAGCGGAAGAGCGCCCAATACGCAAACCGCCTCTCCCCGCGCGTTGGCC
GATTCATTAATGCAGCTGTGGAATGTGTGTCAGTTAGGGTGTGGAAAGTCCCCAGGCTCCCCAGCAGGCA
GAAGTATGCAAAGCATGCATCTCAATTAGTCAGCAACCAGGTGTGGAAAGTCCCCAGGCTCCCCAGCAGG
CAGAAGTATGCAAAGCATGCATCTCAATTAGTCAGCAACCATAGTCCCGCCCCTAACTCCGCCCATCCCG
CCCCTAACTCCGCCCAGTTCCGCCCATTCTCCGCCCCATGGCTGACTAATTTTTTTTATTTATGCAGAGG
CCGAGGCCGCCTCGGCCTCTGAGCTATTCCAGAAGTAGTGAGGAGGCTTTTTTGGAGGCCTAGGCTTTTG
CAAAAAGCTTGGACACAAGACAGGCTTGCGAGATATGTTTGAGAATACCACTTTATCCCGCGTCAGGGAG
AGGCAGTGCGTAAAAAGACGCGGACTCATGTGAAATACTGGTTTTTAGTGCGCCAGATCTCTATAATCTC
GCGCAACCTATTTTCCCCTCGAACACTTTTTAAGCCGTAGATAAACAGGCTGGGACACTTCACATGAGCG
AAAAATACATCGTCACCTGGGACATGTTGCAGATCCATGCACGTAAACTCGCAAGCCGACTGATGCCTTC
TGAACAATGGAAAGGCATTATTGCCGTAAGCCGTGGCGGTCTGTACCGGGTGCGTTACTGGCGCGTGAAC
TGGGTATTCGTCATGTCGATACCGTTTGTATTTCCAGCTACGATCACGACAACCAGCGCGAGCTTAAAGT
GCTGAAACGCGCAGAAGGCGATGGCGAAGGCTTCATCGTTATTGATGACCTGGTGGATACCGGTGGTACT
GCGGTTGCGATTCGTGAAATGTATCCAAAAGCGCACTTTGTCACCATCTTCGCAAAACCGGCTGGTCGTC
CGCTGGTTGATGACTATGTTGTTGATATCCCGCAAGATACCTGGATTGAACAGCCGTGGGATATGGGCGT
CGTATTCGTCCCGCCAATCTCCGGTCGCTAATCTTTTCAACGCCTGGCACTGCCGGGCGTTGTTCTTTTT
AACTTCAGGCGGGTTACAATAGTTTCCAGTAAGTATTCTGGAGGCTGCATCCATGACACAGGCAAACCTG
AGCGAAACCCTGTTCAAACCCCGCTTTAAACATCCTGAAACCTCGACGCTAGTCCGCCGCTTTAATCACG
GCGCACAACCGCCTGTGCAGTCGGCCCTTGATGGTAAAACCATCCCTCACTGGTATCGCATGATTAACCG
TCTGATGTGGATCTGGCGCGGCATTGACCCACGCGAAATCCTCGACGTCCAGGCACGTATTGTGATGAGC
GATGCCGAACGTACCGACGATGATTTATACGATACGGTGATTGGCTACCGTGGCGGCAACTGGATTTATG
AGTGGGCCCCGGATCTTTGTGAAGGAACCTTACTTCTGTGGTGTGACATAATTGGACAAACTACCTACAG
AGATTTAAAGCTCTAAGGTAAATATAAAATTTTTAAGTGTATAATGTGTTAAACTACTGATTCTAATTGT
TTGTGTATTTTAGATTCCAACCTATGGAACTGATGAATGGGAGCAGTGGTGGAATGCCTTTAATGAGGAA
AACCTGTTTTGCTCAGAAGAAATGCCATCTAGTGATGATGAGGCTACTGCTGACTCTCAACATTCTACTC
CTCCAAAAAAGAAGAGAAAGGTAGAAGACCCCAAGGACTTTCCTTCAGAATTGCTAAGTTTTTTGAGTCA
TGCTGTGTTTAGTAATAGAACTCTTGCTTGCTTTGCTATTTACACCACAAAGGAAAAAGCTGCACTGCTA
TACAAGAAAATTATGGAAAAATATTCTGTAACCTTTATAAGTAGGCATAACAGTTATAATCATAACATAC
TGTTTTTTCTTACTCCACACAGGCATAGAGTGTCTGCTATTAATAACTATGCTCAAAAATTGTGTACCTT
TAGCTTTTTAATTTGTAAAGGGGTTAATAAGGAATATTTGATGTATAGTGCCTTGACTAGAGATCATAAT
CAGCCATACCACATTTGTAGAGGTTTTACTTGCTTTAAAAAACCTCCCACACCTCCCCCTGAACCTGAAA
CATAAAATGAATGCAATTGTTGTTGTTAACTTGTTTATTGCAGCTTATAATGGTTACAAATAAAGCAATA
GCATCACAAATTTCACAAATAAAGCATTTTTTTCACTGCATTCTAGTTGTGGTTTGTCCAAACTCATCAA
TGTATCTTATCATGTCTGGATCAACTGGATAACTCAAGCTAACCAAAATCATCCCAAACTTCCCACCCCA
TACCCTATTACCACTGCCAATTACCTGTGGTTTCATTTACTCTAAACCTGTGATTCCTCTGAATTATTTT
CATTTTAAAGAAATTGTATTTGTTAAATATGTACTACAAACTTAGTAGT
